LOCUS       Exported 14537 bp ds-DNA circular SYN 15-DEC-2022
DEFINITION  episomal OKS* (expressing mouse Oct4 + Klf4 + super-Sox) for
            generation of integration-free iPSCs.
ACCESSION   .
VERSION     .
KEYWORDS    pCXLE-Oct4-p2a-Klf4-IRES-Sox2-17
SOURCE      synthetic DNA construct
  ORGANISM  synthetic DNA construct
REFERENCE   1 (bases 1 to 14537)
  AUTHORS   MacCarthy CM, Malik V, Wu G, Velychko T, Keshet G, Jauch R, Cojocaru
            V, Scholer HR, Velychko S
  TITLE     Enhancing Sox/Oct cooperativity induces higher-grade developmental
            reset
  JOURNAL   bioRxiv 2022.09.23.509242
REFERENCE   2 (bases 1 to 14537)
  AUTHORS   .
  TITLE     Direct Submission
  JOURNAL   Exported Dec 15, 2022 from SnapGene Server 1.1.58
            http://www.snapgene.com
FEATURES             Location/Qualifiers
     source          1..14537
                     /organism="synthetic DNA construct"
                     /mol_type="other DNA"
     misc_feature    26..614
                     /label=WPRE
                     /note="woodchuck hepatitis virus posttranscriptional
                     regulatory element"
     primer_bind     complement(79..99)
                     /label=WPRE-R
                     /note="WPRE, reverse primer"
     CDS             complement(497..508)
                     /codon_start=1
                     /product="Factor Xa recognition and cleavage site"
                     /label=Factor Xa site
                     /translation="IEGR"
     primer_bind     complement(705..724)
                     /label=Bglob-pA-R
                     /note="Rabbit beta-globin polyA region, reverse primer"
     polyA_signal    770..825
                     /label=-beta-globin poly(A) signal
                     /note="rabbit beta-globin polyadenylation signal (Gil and
                     Proudfoot, 1987)"
     primer_bind     complement(824..843)
                     /label=rbglobpA-R
                     /note="Rabbit beta-globin polyA, reverse primer. Also
                     called rb-glob-pA-term-R"
     primer_bind     complement(1186..1202)
                     /label=M13 rev
                     /note="common sequencing primer, one of multiple similar
                     variants"
     primer_bind     complement(1186..1202)
                     /label=M13 Reverse
                     /note="In lacZ gene. Also called M13-rev"
     primer_bind     complement(1199..1221)
                     /label=M13/pUC Reverse
                     /note="In lacZ gene"
     protein_bind    1210..1226
                     /label=lac operator
                     /bound_moiety="lac repressor encoded by lacI"
                     /note="The lac repressor binds to the lac operator to
                     inhibit transcription in E. coli. This inhibition can be
                     relieved by adding lactose or
                     isopropyl-beta-D-thiogalactopyranoside (IPTG)."
     promoter        complement(1234..1264)
                     /label=lac promoter
                     /note="promoter for the E. coli lac operon"
     protein_bind    1279..1300
                     /label=CAP binding site
                     /bound_moiety="E. coli catabolite activator protein"
                     /note="CAP binding activates transcription in the presence
                     of cAMP."
     protein_bind    complement(1389..1422)
                     /label=loxP
                     /bound_moiety="Cre recombinase"
                     /note="Cre-mediated recombination occurs in the 8-bp core
                     sequence (GCATACAT)."
     CDS             1883..3808
                     /codon_start=1
                     /product="Epstein-Barr nuclear antigen 1, also known as
                     EBNA-1"
                     /label=EBNA1
                     /note="crucial for latent viral infection, and for episomal
                     amplification of vectors containing the oriP origin (Okita
                     et al., 2013)"
                     /translation="MSDEGPGTGPGNGLGEKGDTSGPEGSGGSGPQRRGGDNHGRGRGR
                     GRGRGGGRPGAPGGSGSGPRHRDGVRRPQKRPSCIGCKGTHGGTGAGAGAGGAGAGGAG
                     AGGGAGAGGGAGGAGGAGGAGAGGGAGAGGGAGGAGGAGAGGGAGAGGGAGGAGAGGGA
                     GGAGGAGAGGGAGAGGGAGGAGAGGGAGGAGGAGAGGGAGAGGAGGAGGAGAGGAGAGA
                     GAGGAGGAGAGGAGAGGAGAGGAGAGGAGGAGAGGAGGAGAGGAGGAGAGGGAGGAGAG
                     GGAGGAGAGGGGGAGAGGAGGAGAGGAGGAGAGGGAGAGGAGAGGGGRGRGGSGGRGRG
                     GSGGRGRGGSGGRRGRGRERARGGSRERARGRGRGRGEKRPRSPSSQSSSSGSPPRRPP
                     PGRRPFFHPVGEADYFEYHQEGGPDGEPDVPPGAIEQGPADDPGEGPSTGPRGQGDGGR
                     RKKGGWFGKHRGQGGSNPKFENIAEGLRALLARSHVERTTDEGTWVAGVFVYGGSKTSL
                     YNLRRGTALAIPQCRLTPLSRLPFGMAPGPGPQPGPLRESIVCYFMVFLQTHIFAEVLK
                     DAIKDLVMTKPAPTCNIRVTVCSFDDGVDLPPWFPPMVEGAAAEGDDGDDGDEGGDGDE
                     GEEGQE"
     protein_bind    complement(3976..4009)
                     /label=loxP
                     /bound_moiety="Cre recombinase"
                     /note="Cre-mediated recombination occurs in the 8-bp core
                     sequence (GCATACAT)."
     rep_origin      4196..5985
                     /label=oriP
                     /note="Epstein-Barr virus oriP replication origin (Yates et
                     al., 2000)"
     primer_bind     complement(6526..6543)
                     /label=L4440
                     /note="L4440 vector, forward primer"
     rep_origin      complement(6697..7285)
                     /direction=LEFT
                     /label=ori
                     /note="high-copy-number ColE1/pMB1/pBR322/pUC origin of
                     replication"
     primer_bind     complement(6777..6796)
                     /label=pBR322ori-F
                     /note="pBR322 origin, forward primer"
     CDS             complement(7456..8316)
                     /codon_start=1
                     /gene="bla"
                     /product="beta-lactamase"
                     /label=AmpR
                     /note="confers resistance to ampicillin, carbenicillin, and
                     related antibiotics"
                     /translation="MSIQHFRVALIPFFAAFCLPVFAHPETLVKVKDAEDQLGARVGYI
                     ELDLNSGKILESFRPEERFPMMSTFKVLLCGAVLSRIDAGQEQLGRRIHYSQNDLVEYS
                     PVTEKHLTDGMTVRELCSAAITMSDNTAANLLLTTIGGPKELTAFLHNMGDHVTRLDRW
                     EPELNEAIPNDERDTTMPVAMATTLRKLLTGELLTLASRQQLIDWMEADKVAGPLLRSA
                     LPAGWFIADKSGAGERGSRGIIAALGPDGKPSRIVVIYTTGSQATMDERNRQIAEIGAS
                     LIKHW"
     primer_bind     8079..8098
                     /label=Amp-R
                     /note="Ampicillin resistance gene, reverse primer"
     promoter        complement(8317..8421)
                     /gene="bla"
                     /label=AmpR promoter
     enhancer        8452..8831
                     /label=CMV enhancer
                     /note="human cytomegalovirus immediate early enhancer"
     promoter        8833..9110
                     /label=chicken beta-actin promoter
     intron          9111..10127
                     /label=chimeric intron
                     /note="chimera between introns from chicken beta-actin and
                     rabbit beta-globin"
     primer_bind     10051..10073
                     /label=pCAGGS-5
                     /note="Chimeric intron in CAG promoter, forward primer"
     primer_bind     10135..10154
                     /label=pCAG-F
                     /note="Rabbit beta-globin intron, for pCAG plasmids,
                     forward primer"
     CDS             11269..11325
                     /codon_start=1
                     /product="2A peptide from porcine teschovirus-1
                     polyprotein"
                     /label=P2A
                     /note="Eukaryotic ribosomes fail to insert a peptide bond
                     between the Gly and Pro residues, yielding separate
                     polypeptides."
                     /translation="ATNFSLLKQAGDVEENPGP"
     misc_feature    12754..13321
                     /label=IRES
                     /note="internal ribosome entry site (IRES) of the
                     encephalomyocarditis virus (EMCV)"
     misc_feature    12771..13323
                     /label=IRES
                     /note="internal ribosome entry site (IRES) of the
                     encephalomyocarditis virus (EMCV)"
     primer_bind     complement(12915..12932)
                     /label=IRES reverse
                     /note="IRES internal ribosome entry site, reverse primer.
                     Also called pCDH-rev"
     primer_bind     13142..13161
                     /label=IRES-F
                     /note="IRES internal ribosome entry site, forward primer"
ORIGIN
        1 aagcttcggg gactagtcat atgataatca acctctggat tacaaaattt gtgaaagatt
       61 gactggtatt cttaactatg ttgctccttt tacgctatgt ggatacgctg ctttaatgcc
      121 tttgtatcat gctattgctt cccgtatggc tttcattttc tcctccttgt ataaatcctg
      181 gttgctgtct ctttatgagg agttgtggcc cgttgtcagg caacgtggcg tggtgtgcac
      241 tgtgtttgct gacgcaaccc ccactggttg gggcattgcc accacctgtc agctcctttc
      301 cgggactttc gctttccccc tccctattgc cacggcggaa ctcatcgccg cctgccttgc
      361 ccgctgctgg acaggggctc ggctgttggg cactgacaat tccgtggtgt tgtcggggaa
      421 gctgacgtcc tttccatggc tgctcgcctg tgttgccacc tggattctgc gcgggacgtc
      481 cttctgctac gtcccttcgg ccctcaatcc agcggacctt ccttcccgcg gcctgctgcc
      541 ggctctgcgg cctcttccgc gtcttcgcct tcgccctcag acgagtcgga tctccctttg
      601 ggccgcctcc ccgcatcggt acaattcact cctcaggtgc aggctgccta tcagaaggtg
      661 gtggctggtg tggccaatgc cctggctcac aaataccact gagatctttt tccctctgcc
      721 aaaaattatg gggacatcat gaagcccctt gagcatctga cttctggcta ataaaggaaa
      781 tttattttca ttgcaatagt gtgttggaat tttttgtgtc tctcactcgg aaggacatat
      841 gggagggcaa atcatttaaa acatcagaat gagtatttgg tttagagttt ggcaacatat
      901 gcccatatgc tggctgccat gaacaaaggt tggctataaa gaggtcatca gtatatgaaa
      961 cagccccctg ctgtccattc cttattccat agaaaagcct tgacttgagg ttagattttt
     1021 tttatatttt gttttgtgtt atttttttct ttaacatccc taaaattttc cttacatgtt
     1081 ttactagcca gatttttcct cctctcctga ctactcccag tcatagctgt ccctcttctc
     1141 ttatggagat ccctcgacct gcagcccaag cttggcgtaa tcatggtcat agctgtttcc
     1201 tgtgtgaaat tgttatccgc tcacaattcc acacaacata cgagccggaa gcataaagtg
     1261 taaagcctgg ggtgcctaat gagtgagcta actcacatta attgcgttgc gctcactgcc
     1321 cgctttccag tcgggaaacc tgtcgtgcca gcggatctca attccgatca tattcaataa
     1381 cccttaatat aacttcgtat aatgtatgct atacgaagtt attaggtctg aagaggagtt
     1441 tacgtccagc caagcttagg atcaattctc atgtttgaca gcttatcatc gataagctga
     1501 tcctcacagg ccgcacccag cttttcttcc gttgccccag tagcatctct gtctggtgac
     1561 cttgaagagg aagaggaggg gtcccgagaa tccccatccc taccgtccag caaaaagggg
     1621 gacgaggaat ttgaggcctg gcttgaggct caggacgcaa atcttgagga tgttcagcgg
     1681 gagttttccg ggctgcgagt aattggtgat gaggacgagg atggttcgga ggatggggaa
     1741 ttttcagacc tggatctgtc tgacagcgac catgaagggg atgagggtgg gggggctgtt
     1801 ggagggggca ggagtctgca ctccctgtat tcactgagcg tcgtctaata aagatgtcta
     1861 ttgatctctt ttagtgtgaa tcatgtctga cgaggggcca ggtacaggac ctggaaatgg
     1921 cctaggagag aagggagaca catctggacc agaaggctcc ggcggcagtg gacctcaaag
     1981 aagagggggt gataaccatg gacgaggacg gggaagagga cgaggacgag gaggcggaag
     2041 accaggagcc ccgggcggct caggatcagg gccaagacat agagatggtg tccggagacc
     2101 ccaaaaacgt ccaagttgca ttggctgcaa agggacccac ggtggaacag gagcaggagc
     2161 aggagcggga ggggcaggag caggaggggc aggagcagga ggaggggcag gagcaggagg
     2221 aggggcagga ggggcaggag gggcaggagg ggcaggagca ggaggagggg caggagcagg
     2281 aggaggggca ggaggggcag gaggggcagg agcaggagga ggggcaggag caggaggagg
     2341 ggcaggaggg gcaggagcag gaggaggggc aggaggcgca ggaggggcag gagcaggagg
     2401 aggggcagga gcaggaggag gggcaggagg ggcaggagca ggaggagggg caggaggggc
     2461 aggaggggca ggagcaggag gaggggcagg agcaggaggg gcaggagggg caggaggggc
     2521 aggagcagga ggggcaggag caggggcagg agcaggaggg gcaggagggg caggagcagg
     2581 aggggcagga gcaggagggg caggagcagg aggggcagga gcaggagggg caggaggggc
     2641 aggagcagga ggggcaggag gggcaggagc aggaggggca ggaggggcag gagcaggagg
     2701 aggggcagga ggggcaggag caggaggagg ggcaggaggg gcaggagcag gagggggagg
     2761 aggggcagga gcaggagggg caggaggggc aggagcagga ggggcaggag gggcaggagc
     2821 aggaggaggg gcaggagcag gaggggcagg agcaggaggt ggaggccggg gtcgaggagg
     2881 cagtggaggc cggggtcgag gaggtagtgg aggccggggt cgaggaggta gtggaggccg
     2941 ccggggtaga ggacgtgaaa gagccagggg gggaagtcgt gaaagagcca gggggagagg
     3001 tcgtggacgt ggagaaaaga ggcccaggag tcccagtagt cagtcatcat catccgggtc
     3061 tccaccgcgc aggccccctc caggtagaag gccatttttc caccctgtag gggaagccga
     3121 ttattttgaa taccaccaag aaggtggccc agatggtgag cctgacgtgc ccccgggagc
     3181 gatagagcag ggccccgcag atgacccagg agaaggccca agcactggac cccggggtca
     3241 gggtgatgga ggcaggcgca aaaaaggagg gtggtttgga aagcatcgtg gtcaaggagg
     3301 ttccaacccg aaatttgaga acattgcaga aggtttaaga gctctcctgg ctaggagtca
     3361 cgtagaaagg actaccgacg aaggaacttg ggtcgccggt gtgttcgtat atggaggtag
     3421 taagacctcc ctttacaacc taaggcgagg aactgccctt gctattccac aatgtcgtct
     3481 tacaccattg agtcgtctcc cctttggaat ggcccctgga cccggcccac aacctggccc
     3541 gctaagggag tccattgtct gttatttcat ggtcttttta caaactcata tatttgctga
     3601 ggttttgaag gatgcgatta aggaccttgt tatgacaaag cccgctccta cctgcaatat
     3661 cagggtgact gtgtgcagct ttgacgatgg agtagatttg cctccctggt ttccacctat
     3721 ggtggaaggg gctgccgcgg agggtgatga cggagatgac ggagatgaag gaggtgatgg
     3781 agatgagggt gaggaagggc aggagtgatg taacttgtta ggagacgccc tcaatcgtat
     3841 taaaagccgt gtattccccc gcactaaaga ataaatcccc agtagacatc atgcgtgctg
     3901 ttggtgtatt tctggccatc tgtcttgtca ccattttcgt cctcccaaca tggggcaatt
     3961 gccggaaccc ttaatataac ttcgtataat gtatgctata cgaagttatt aggtccctcg
     4021 aagaggttca ctagcggatc tcaattgggc atacccatgt tgtcacgtca ctcagctccg
     4081 cgctcaacac cttctcgcgt tggaaaacat tagcgacatt tacctggtga gcaatcagac
     4141 atgcgacggc tttagcctgg cctccttaaa ttcacctaag aatgggagca accagcagga
     4201 aaaggacaag cagcgaaaat tcacgccccc ttgggaggtg gcggcatatg caaaggatag
     4261 cactcccact ctactactgg gtatcatatg ctgactgtat atgcatgagg atagcatatg
     4321 ctacccggat acagattagg atagcatata ctacccagat atagattagg atagcatatg
     4381 ctacccagat atagattagg atagcctatg ctacccagat ataaattagg atagcatata
     4441 ctacccagat atagattagg atagcatatg ctacccagat atagattagg atagcctatg
     4501 ctacccagat atagattagg atagcatatg ctacccagat atagattagg atagcatatg
     4561 ctatccagat atttgggtag tatatgctac ccagatataa attaggatag catatactac
     4621 cctaatctct attaggatag catatgctac ccggatacag attaggatag catatactac
     4681 ccagatatag attaggatag catatgctac ccagatatag attaggatag cctatgctac
     4741 ccagatataa attaggatag catatactac ccagatatag attaggatag catatgctac
     4801 ccagatatag attaggatag cctatgctac ccagatatag attaggatag catatgctat
     4861 ccagatattt gggtagtata tgctacccat ggcaacatta gcccaccgtg ctctcagcga
     4921 cctcgtgaat atgaggacca acaaccctgt gcttggcgct caggcgcaag tgtgtgtaat
     4981 ttgtcctcca gatcgcagca atcgcgcccc tatcttggcc cgcccaccta cttatgcagg
     5041 tattccccgg ggtgccatta gtggttttgt gggcaagtgg tttgaccgca gtggttagcg
     5101 gggttacaat cagccaagtt attacaccct tattttacag tccaaaaccg cagggcggcg
     5161 tgtgggggct gacgcgtgcc cccactccac aatttcaaaa aaaagagtgg ccacttgtct
     5221 ttgtttatgg gccccattgg cgtggagccc cgtttaattt tcgggggtgt tagagacaac
     5281 cagtggagtc cgctgctgtc ggcgtccact ctctttcccc ttgttacaaa tagagtgtaa
     5341 caacatggtt cacctgtctt ggtccctgcc tgggacacat cttaataacc ccagtatcat
     5401 attgcactag gattatgtgt tgcccatagc cataaattcg tgtgagatgg acatccagtc
     5461 tttacggctt gtccccaccc catggatttc tattgttaaa gatattcaga atgtttcatt
     5521 cctacactag tatttattgc ccaaggggtt tgtgagggtt atattggtgt catagcacaa
     5581 tgccaccact gaaccccccg tccaaatttt attctggggg cgtcacctga aaccttgttt
     5641 tcgagcacct cacatacacc ttactgttca caactcagca gttattctat tagctaaacg
     5701 aaggagaatg aagaagcagg cgaagattca ggagagttca ctgcccgctc cttgatcttc
     5761 agccactgcc cttgtgacta aaatggttca ctaccctcgt ggaatcctga ccccatgtaa
     5821 ataaaaccgt gacagctcat ggggtgggag atatcgctgt tccttaggac ccttttacta
     5881 accctaattc gatagcatat gcttcccgtt gggtaacata tgctattgaa ttagggttag
     5941 tctggatagt atatactact acccgggaag catatgctac ccgtttaggg ttaacaaggg
     6001 ggccttataa acactattgc taatgccctc ttgagggtcc gcttatcggt agctacacag
     6061 gcccctctga ttgacgttgg tgtagcctcc cgtagtcttc ctgggcccct gggaggtaca
     6121 tgtcccccag cattggtgta agagcttcag ccaagagtta cacataaagg caatgttgtg
     6181 ttgcagtcca cagactgcaa agtctgctcc aggatgaaag ccactcagtg ttggcaaatg
     6241 tgcacatcca tttataagga tgtcaactac agtcagagaa cccctttgtg tttggtcccc
     6301 ccccgtgtca catgtggaac agggcccagt tggcaagttg taccaaccaa ctgaagggat
     6361 tacatgcact gccccgcgaa gaaggggcag agatgtcgta gtcaggttta gttcgtccgg
     6421 ggcggggatc gatcctctag agtcgacgct agcggatccg ctgcattaat gaatcggcca
     6481 acgcgcgggg agaggcggtt tgcgtattgg gcgctcttcc gcttcctcgc tcactgactc
     6541 gctgcgctcg gtcgttcggc tgcggcgagc ggtatcagct cactcaaagg cggtaatacg
     6601 gttatccaca gaatcagggg ataacgcagg aaagaacatg tgagcaaaag gccagcaaaa
     6661 ggccaggaac cgtaaaaagg ccgcgttgct ggcgtttttc cataggctcc gcccccctga
     6721 cgagcatcac aaaaatcgac gctcaagtca gaggtggcga aacccgacag gactataaag
     6781 ataccaggcg tttccccctg gaagctccct cgtgcgctct cctgttccga ccctgccgct
     6841 taccggatac ctgtccgcct ttctcccttc gggaagcgtg gcgctttctc atagctcacg
     6901 ctgtaggtat ctcagttcgg tgtaggtcgt tcgctccaag ctgggctgtg tgcacgaacc
     6961 ccccgttcag cccgaccgct gcgccttatc cggtaactat cgtcttgagt ccaacccggt
     7021 aagacacgac ttatcgccac tggcagcagc cactggtaac aggattagca gagcgaggta
     7081 tgtaggcggt gctacagagt tcttgaagtg gtggcctaac tacggctaca ctagaagaac
     7141 agtatttggt atctgcgctc tgctgaagcc agttaccttc ggaaaaagag ttggtagctc
     7201 ttgatccggc aaacaaacca ccgctggtag cggtggtttt tttgtttgca agcagcagat
     7261 tacgcgcaga aaaaaaggat ctcaagaaga tcctttgatc ttttctacgg ggtctgacgc
     7321 tcagtggaac gaaaactcac gttaagggat tttggtcatg agattatcaa aaaggatctt
     7381 cacctagatc cttttaaatt aaaaatgaag ttttaaatca atctaaagta tatatgagta
     7441 aacttggtct gacagttacc aatgcttaat cagtgaggca cctatctcag cgatctgtct
     7501 atttcgttca tccatagttg cctgactccc cgtcgtgtag ataactacga tacgggaggg
     7561 cttaccatct ggccccagtg ctgcaatgat accgcgagac ccacgctcac cggctccaga
     7621 tttatcagca ataaaccagc cagccggaag ggccgagcgc agaagtggtc ctgcaacttt
     7681 atccgcctcc atccagtcta ttaattgttg ccgggaagct agagtaagta gttcgccagt
     7741 taatagtttg cgcaacgttg ttgccattgc tacaggcatc gtggtgtcac gctcgtcgtt
     7801 tggtatggct tcattcagct ccggttccca acgatcaagg cgagttacat gatcccccat
     7861 gttgtgcaaa aaagcggtta gctccttcgg tcctccgatc gttgtcagaa gtaagttggc
     7921 cgcagtgtta tcactcatgg ttatggcagc actgcataat tctcttactg tcatgccatc
     7981 cgtaagatgc ttttctgtga ctggtgagta ctcaaccaag tcattctgag aatagtgtat
     8041 gcggcgaccg agttgctctt gcccggcgtc aatacgggat aataccgcgc cacatagcag
     8101 aactttaaaa gtgctcatca ttggaaaacg ttcttcgggg cgaaaactct caaggatctt
     8161 accgctgttg agatccagtt cgatgtaacc cactcgtgca cccaactgat cttcagcatc
     8221 ttttactttc accagcgttt ctgggtgagc aaaaacagga aggcaaaatg ccgcaaaaaa
     8281 gggaataagg gcgacacgga aatgttgaat actcatactc ttcctttttc aatattattg
     8341 aagcatttat cagggttatt gtctcatgag cggatacata tttgaatgta tttagaaaaa
     8401 taaacaaata ggggttccgc gcacatttcc ccgaaaagtg ccacctgggt cgacattgat
     8461 tattgactag ttattaatag taatcaatta cggggtcatt agttcatagc ccatatatgg
     8521 agttccgcgt tacataactt acggtaaatg gcccgcctgg ctgaccgccc aacgaccccc
     8581 gcccattgac gtcaataatg acgtatgttc ccatagtaac gccaataggg actttccatt
     8641 gacgtcaatg ggtggagtat ttacggtaaa ctgcccactt ggcagtacat caagtgtatc
     8701 atatgccaag tacgccccct attgacgtca atgacggtaa atggcccgcc tggcattatg
     8761 cccagtacat gaccttatgg gactttccta cttggcagta catctacgta ttagtcatcg
     8821 ctattaccat ggtcgaggtg agccccacgt tctgcttcac tctccccatc tcccccccct
     8881 ccccaccccc aattttgtat ttatttattt tttaattatt ttgtgcagcg atgggggcgg
     8941 gggggggggg ggggcgcgcg ccaggcgggg cggggcgggg cgaggggcgg ggcggggcga
     9001 ggcggagagg tgcggcggca gccaatcaga gcggcgcgct ccgaaagttt ccttttatgg
     9061 cgaggcggcg gcggcggcgg ccctataaaa agcgaagcgc gcggcgggcg ggagtcgctg
     9121 cgcgctgcct tcgccccgtg ccccgctccg ccgccgcctc gcgccgcccg ccccggctct
     9181 gactgaccgc gttactccca caggtgagcg ggcgggacgg cccttctcct ccgggctgta
     9241 attagcgctt ggtttaatga cggcttgttt cttttctgtg gctgcgtgaa agccttgagg
     9301 ggctccggga gggccctttg tgcgggggga gcggctcggg gggtgcgtgc gtgtgtgtgt
     9361 gcgtggggag cgccgcgtgc ggctccgcgc tgcccggcgg ctgtgagcgc tgcgggcgcg
     9421 gcgcggggct ttgtgcgctc cgcagtgtgc gcgaggggag cgcggccggg ggcggtgccc
     9481 cgcggtgcgg ggggggctgc gaggggaaca aaggctgcgt gcggggtgtg tgcgtggggg
     9541 ggtgagcagg gggtgtgggc gcgtcggtcg ggctgcaacc ccccctgcac ccccctcccc
     9601 gagttgctga gcacggcccg gcttcgggtg cggggctccg tacggggcgt ggcgcggggc
     9661 tcgccgtgcc gggcgggggg tggcggcagg tgggggtgcc gggcggggcg gggccgcctc
     9721 gggccgggga gggctcgggg gaggggcgcg gcggcccccg gagcgccggc ggctgtcgag
     9781 gcgcggcgag ccgcagccat tgccttttat ggtaatcgtg cgagagggcg cagggacttc
     9841 ctttgtccca aatctgtgcg gagccgaaat ctgggaggcg ccgccgcacc ccctctagcg
     9901 ggcgcggggc gaagcggtgc ggcgccggca ggaaggaaat gggcggggag ggccttcgtg
     9961 cgtcgccgcg ccgccgtccc cttctccctc tccagcctcg gggctgtccg cggggggacg
    10021 gctgccttcg ggggggacgg ggcagggcgg ggttcggctt ctggcgtgtg accggcggct
    10081 ctagagcctc tgctaaccat gttcatgcct tcttcttttt cctacagctc ctgggcaacg
    10141 tgctggttat tgtgctgtct catcattttg gcaaagaatt cgcggccgcg tttaaacatg
    10201 gctggacacc tggcttcaga cttcgccttc tcacccccac caggtggggg tgatgggtca
    10261 gcagggctgg agccgggctg ggtggattct cgaacctggc taagcttcca agggcctcca
    10321 ggtgggcctg gaatcggacc aggctcagag gtattgggga tctccccatg tccgcccgca
    10381 tacgagttct gcggagggat ggcatactgt ggacctcagg ttggactggg cctagtcccc
    10441 caagttggcg tggagacttt gcagcctgag ggccaggcag gagcacgagt ggaaagcaac
    10501 tcagagggaa cctcctctga gccctgtgcc gaccgcccca atgccgtgaa gttggagaag
    10561 gtggaaccaa ctcccgagga gtcccaggac atgaaagccc tgcagaagga gctagaacag
    10621 tttgccaagc tgctgaagca gaagaggatc accttggggt acacccaggc cgacgtgggg
    10681 ctcaccctgg gcgttctctt tggaaaggtg ttcagccaga ccaccatctg tcgcttcgag
    10741 gccttgcagc tcagccttaa gaacatgtgt aagctgcggc ccctgctgga gaagtgggtg
    10801 gaggaagccg acaacaatga gaaccttcag gagatatgca aatcggagac cctggtgcag
    10861 gcccggaaga gaaagcgaac tagcattgag aaccgtgtga ggtggagtct ggagaccatg
    10921 tttctgaagt gcccgaagcc ctccctacag cagatcactc acatcgccaa tcagcttggg
    10981 ctagagaagg atgtggttcg agtatggttc tgtaaccggc gccagaaggg caaaagatca
    11041 agtattgagt attcccaacg agaagagtat gaggctacag ggacaccttt cccagggggg
    11101 gctgtatcct ttcctctgcc cccaggtccc cactttggca ccccaggcta tggaagcccc
    11161 cacttcacca cactctactc agtccctttt cctgagggcg aggcctttcc ctctgttccc
    11221 gtcactgctc tgggctctcc catgcattca aacacgcgtg gatctggagc caccaacttt
    11281 agtctcctca aacaagccgg tgacgttgaa gaaaatccag gccccatggc tgtcagcgac
    11341 gctctgctcc cgtccttctc cacgttcgcg tccggcccgg cgggaaggga gaagacactg
    11401 cgtccagcag gtgccccgac taaccgttgg cgtgaggaac tctctcacat gaagcgactt
    11461 cccccacttc ccggccgccc ctacgacctg gcggcgacgg tggccacaga cctggagagt
    11521 ggcggagctg gtgcagcttg cagcagtaac aacccggccc tcctagcccg gagggagacc
    11581 gaggagttca acgacctcct ggacctagac tttatccttt ccaactcgct aacccaccag
    11641 gaatcggtgg ccgccaccgt gaccacctcg gcgtcagctt catcctcgtc ttccccagcg
    11701 agcagcggcc ctgccagcgc gccctccacc tgcagcttca gctatccgat ccgggccggg
    11761 ggtgacccgg gcgtggctgc cagcaacaca ggtggagggc tcctctacag ccgagaatct
    11821 gcgccacctc ccacggcccc cttcaacctg gcggacatca atgacgtgag cccctcgggc
    11881 ggcttcgtgg ctgagctcct gcggccggag ttggacccag tatacattcc gccacagcag
    11941 cctcagccgc caggtggcgg gctgatgggc aagtttgtgc tgaaggcgtc tctgaccacc
    12001 cctggcagcg agtacagcag cccttcggtc atcagtgtta gcaaaggaag cccagacggc
    12061 agccaccccg tggtagtggc gccctacagc ggtggcccgc cgcgcatgtg ccccaagatt
    12121 aagcaagagg cggtcccgtc ctgcacggtc agccggtccc tagaggccca tttgagcgct
    12181 ggaccccagc tcagcaacgg ccaccggccc aacacacacg acttccccct ggggcggcag
    12241 ctccccacca ggactacccc tacactgagt cccgaggaac tgctgaacag cagggactgt
    12301 caccctggcc tgcctcttcc cccaggattc catccccatc cggggcccaa ctaccctcct
    12361 ttcctgccag accagatgca gtcacaagtc ccctctctcc attatcaaga gctcatgcca
    12421 ccgggttcct gcctgccaga ggagcccaag ccaaagaggg gaagaaggtc gtggccccgg
    12481 aaaagaacag ccacccacac ttgtgactat gcaggctgtg gcaaaaccta taccaagagt
    12541 tctcatctca aggcacacct gcgaactcac acaggcgaga aaccttacca ctgtgactgg
    12601 gacggctgtg ggtggaaatt cgcccgctcg gatgaactga ccaggcacta ccgcaaacac
    12661 acagggcacc ggccctttca gtgccagaag tgcgacaggg ccttttccag gtcggaccac
    12721 cttgccttac acatgaagag gcacttttaa agatccctcc ccccccccta acgttactgg
    12781 ccgaagccgc ttggaataag gccggtgtgc gtttgtctat atgttatttt ccaccatatt
    12841 gccgtctttt ggcaatgtga gggcccggaa acctggccct gtcttcttga cgagcattcc
    12901 taggggtctt tcccctctcg ccaaaggaat gcaaggtctg ttgaatgtcg tgaaggaagc
    12961 agttcctctg gaagcttctt gaagacaaac aacgtctgta gcgacccttt gcaggcagcg
    13021 gaacccccca cctggcgaca ggtgcctctg cggccaaaag ccacgtgtat aagatacacc
    13081 tgcaaaggcg gcacaacccc agtgccacgt tgtgagttgg atagttgtgg aaagagtcaa
    13141 atggctctcc tcaagcgtat tcaacaaggg gctgaaggat gcccagaagg taccccattg
    13201 tatgggatct gatctggggc ctcggtgcac atgctttaca tgtgtttagt cgaggttaaa
    13261 aaaacgtcta ggccccccga accacgggga cgtggttttc ctttgaaaaa cacgatgata
    13321 atatggccac acatatgatg tataacatga tggagacgga gctgaagccg ccgggcccgc
    13381 agcaagcttc ggggggcggc ggcggaggag gcaacgccac ggcggcggca accggcggca
    13441 accagaagaa cagcccggac cgcgtcaaga ggcccatgaa cgccttcatg gtatggtccc
    13501 gggggcagcg gcgtaagatg gcccaggaga accccaagat gcacaactcg gagatcagca
    13561 agcgcctggg cgcggagtgg aaagcgttga ccttggcaga gaagcggccg ttcatcgacg
    13621 aggccaagcg gctgcgcgtg ctgcatatgc aggaccaccc caactacaag taccggccgc
    13681 ggcggcgcaa gcaggtgaag cgcatgaagc gggtggaggg aggcttcctg cacgctctcg
    13741 tcgagcccca ggccggcgcg cttggtcccg agggcggccg cgtggccatg gatggcctgg
    13801 gtctgccttt cccggagccg ggctatccgg ccggtcctcc gctgatgtct ccgcacatgg
    13861 gcccccacta tcgggactgc cagggactgg gcgctcccgc gctcgacggc taccctctgc
    13921 ccactccgga cacatccccg ctggatggcg tggagcagga cccggctttc tttgcagccc
    13981 cgctgccagg ggactgcccg gcggccggca cctacactta cgctccagtc tcggactatg
    14041 cagtgtccgt agagccgccc gctggcccca tgcgagtggg gccggacccc tcgggccctg
    14101 cgatgccggg gatcctggcg ccccccagcg ctctgcacct gtactacggc gcgatgggct
    14161 cgcccgccgc aagtgcgggg cgcggtttcc acgcgcaacc ccagcagccg ctgcaaccgc
    14221 aggcaccgcc cccgccaccg cagcagcagc acccagcgca cggccccggg caaccttcgc
    14281 cccctcccga ggctctgccc tgccgggatg gcacggaatc caaccagccc actgagctcc
    14341 taggggaggt ggaccgcacg gaatttgaac agtatctgcc ctttgtgtat aagcccgaga
    14401 tgggtcttcc ctaccaggga cacgactgcg gagtgaacct ctcagacagc cacggagcca
    14461 tttcctccgt ggtgtccgac gctagctcag cggtctacta ttgcaactac cccgacattt
    14521 gataaatcga agaattc
//
