[The description below was written by a language model from this plasmid's Addgene catalogue record and the feature table of its GenBank file.]
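Description:
pCXLE-Oct4-p2a-Klf4-IRES-Sox2-17 is an episomal mammalian expression plasmid built on the pCXLE backbone and designed for generating integration-free induced pluripotent stem cells. It is maintained in E. coli through a ColE1/pUC-type origin and an ampicillin resistance gene (bla), although the catalogue lists it as low copy. In mammalian cells it persists extrachromosomally through the Epstein-Barr virus oriP origin together with an EBNA1 coding sequence. EBNA1 is flanked by two loxP sites, so Cre recombinase could in principle remove it. The sequence record is a 14,537 bp circle, which agrees with the stated backbone (10,180 bp) plus insert (4,355 bp). The much larger total size in the catalogue entry appears to be a typographical error.

The payload is a single polycistronic cassette of mouse reprogramming factors, described as "OKS*". It is driven by the CAG promoter (CMV enhancer, chicken beta-actin promoter and chimeric intron). Oct4 (Pou5f1) and Klf4 are joined by a P2A peptide, which yields separate polypeptides from one reading frame through ribosomal skipping. An EMCV IRES then allows independent translation of the third factor, Sox2-17. This "super-Sox" is an engineered, highly cooperative chimeric transcription factor in which Sox2 residues 43-47, 61 and 65-86 and the C-terminal domain are replaced by the corresponding Sox17 elements. The three coding regions are not annotated in the feature table, but their positions can be inferred from the P2A and IRES features. A WPRE and a rabbit beta-globin polyadenylation signal follow the cassette to enhance transcript expression and processing. The insert was cloned between EcoRI sites that remain intact. According to the associated publication title, the chimeric factor is used to induce naive pluripotency across species.
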