Addgene plasmid #193298: pCXLE-Oct4-p2a-Klf4-IRES-Sox2-17
Purpose: episomal OKS* (expressing mouse Oct4 + Klf4 + super-Sox) for generation of integration-free iPSCs
Depositing lab: Hans Schöler. Depositing organization: Max Planck Institute for Molecular Biomedicine. Publication: Highly cooperative chimeric super-SOX induces naive pluripotency across species. MacCarthy CM, Wu G, Malik V, Menuchin-Lasowski Y, Velychko T, Keshet G, Fan R, Bedzhov I, Church GM, Jauch R, Cojocaru V, Scholer HR, Velychko S. Cell Stem Cell. 2024 Jan 4;31(1):127-147.e9. doi: 10.1016/j.stem.2023.11.010. Epub 2023 Dec 22. PubMed 38141611.
Backbone
  Vector backbone: pCXLE
  Backbone size w/o insert (bp): 10180
  Total vector size (bp): 143537
  Vector type: Mammalian Expression
Growth in bacteria
  Bacterial resistance: Ampicillin, 100 μg/mL
  Growth temperature: 37°C
  Growth strain: DH5alpha
  Copy number: Low Copy
Gene/Insert
  Gene/Insert name: Oct4-p2a-Klf4-IRES-Sox2-17 (alt names: Pou5f1; Klf4; superSox)
  Species: M. musculus (mouse)
  Insert size (bp): 4355
  Mutation: Sox2-17 is engineered highly cooperative chimeric transcription factor, where the following elements of Sox2 were swapped with Sox17: 43-47, 61, 65-86 and CTD
  Entrez Gene: Sox2 (a.k.a. Sox-2, lcc, ysb); Pou5f1 (a.k.a. NF-A3, Oct-3, Oct-3/4, Oct-4, Oct3, Oct3/4, Oct4, Otf-3, Otf-4, Otf3, Otf3-rs7, Otf3g, Otf4); Klf4 (a.k.a. EZF, Gklf, Zie)
  Promoter: CAG
  Cloning method: Restriction Enzyme; 5′ cloning site EcoRI (not destroyed); 3′ cloning site EcoRI (not destroyed)
  Sequencing primers: 5′ tctgctaaccatgttcatgccttc; 3′ AGGAAGGTCCGCTGGATTGA
Terms and licenses: Academic/Nonprofit Terms; Industry Terms: Not Available to Industry
Depositor comments: Please visit https://www.biorxiv.org/content/10.1101/2022.09.23.509242v1 for BioRxiv preprint
How to cite: pCXLE-Oct4-p2a-Klf4-IRES-Sox2-17 was a gift from Hans Schöler (Addgene plasmid # 193298 ; http://n2t.net/addgene:193298 ; RRID:Addgene_193298)
